Addgene plasmid #207127: pmirGLO-3'UTR mouse Tnf
Purpose: Luciferase vector containing 3'UTR for mouse Tnf
Depositing lab: Silvia Monticelli. Depositing organization: Institute for Research in Biomedicine, Switzerland. Publication: The mRNA methyltransferase Mettl3 modulates cytokine mRNA stability and limits functional responses in mast cells. Leoni C, Bataclan M, Ito-Kureha T, Heissmeyer V, Monticelli S. Nat Commun. 2023 Jun 29;14(1):3862. doi: 10.1038/s41467-023-39614-y. PubMed 37386028.
Backbone
  Vector backbone: pmirGLO Dual-Luciferase miRNA Target Expression Vector
  Backbone manufacturer: Promega
  Backbone size w/o insert (bp): 7362
  Total vector size (bp): 8134
  Modifications to backbone: added EcoRI and SmaI restriction enzyme sites in the multiple cloning site
  Vector type: Mammalian Expression, Luciferase
Growth in bacteria
  Bacterial resistance: Ampicillin, 100 μg/mL
  Growth temperature: 37°C
  Growth strain: DH5alpha
  Copy number: Unknown
Gene/Insert
  Gene/Insert name: Tumor necrosis factor (Tnf) 3'UTR
  Species: M. musculus (mouse)
  Insert size (bp): 498
  GenBank ID: NM_013693.3
  Entrez Gene: Tnf (a.k.a. DIF, TNF-a, TNF-alpha, TNFSF2, TNFalpha, Tnfa, Tnfsf1a, Tnlg1f)
  Promoter: PGK promoter
  Cloning method: Restriction Enzyme; 5′ cloning site XhoI (not destroyed); 3′ cloning site SalI (not destroyed)
  Sequencing primers: 5′ AGAAGCTGCGCGGTGGTGTTGTG; 3′ TGCTAGTTATTGCTCAGCGG
Terms and licenses: Academic/Nonprofit Terms; Industry Terms: Not Available to Industry
How to cite: pmirGLO-3'UTR mouse Tnf was a gift from Silvia Monticelli (Addgene plasmid # 207127 ; http://n2t.net/addgene:207127 ; RRID:Addgene_207127)
