[The description below was written by a language model from this plasmid's Addgene catalogue record and pLannotate feature annotations shown in this document.]
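Description:
pmirGLO-3'UTR mouse Tnf is a mammalian dual-luciferase reporter plasmid built on the Promega pmirGLO Dual-Luciferase miRNA Target Expression Vector, modified by adding EcoRI and SmaI sites to the multiple cloning site. It is propagated in E. coli through a high-copy ColE1/pUC-type origin and selected with ampicillin via the β-lactamase gene. A ColE1 cer site, which helps keep plasmids monomeric, is also annotated. The full construct is 8,134 bp.

The primary reporter is the synthetic firefly luciferase gene luc2, driven by the mouse PGK promoter. A mouse Tnf 3'UTR fragment, listed as 498 bp, was cloned between XhoI and SalI, both of which are retained. The feature table does not annotate the insert itself. However, an unannotated stretch lies between the end of luc2 and the MCS remnant and SV40 late poly(A) signal, which fits a 3'UTR placed downstream of the firefly coding sequence. That gap is larger than the listed insert size, as is the difference between total and backbone sizes, and the record does not explain this. In this arrangement the firefly transcript carries the Tnf 3'UTR, so elements in that region that affect mRNA stability or translation change the firefly signal.

A second cassette uses the SV40 enhancer/early promoter to express humanized Renilla luciferase followed by a neomycin phosphotransferase sequence and a synthetic poly(A) signal. It provides an internal normalization control from the same plasmid and potentially G418 selection in mammalian cells. The short hits to SET1, T7 terminator, large T antigen, M13 ori, bom and tnpA are probably fragmentary backbone matches rather than functional parts. The construct is used to measure post-transcriptional regulation through the Tnf 3'UTR, and the associated study concerns control of cytokine mRNA stability by Mettl3 in mast cells.
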