Features (pLannotate 1.2.2; 18 found; start..end, strand, type, name):
     17..66      +  CDS            SET1 (fragment): solubility-enhancement tag derived from T7 phage gene 10B
     74..93      +  terminator     T7 terminator (fragment): transcription terminator for bacteriophage T7 RNA polymerase
    115..236     -  polyA_signal   SV40 poly(A) signal: SV40 polyadenylation signal
    259..327     -  CDS            large T antigen (fragment): large T antigen from SV40 (simian virus 40)
    332..364     +  rep_origin     M13 ori (fragment): M13 bacteriophage origin of replication; arrow indicates direction of (+) strand synthesis
    365..416     -  misc_feature   bom (fragment): basis of mobility region from pBR322
    481..838     +  promoter       SV40 promoter: SV40 enhancer and early promoter
    889..1821    +  CDS            hRluc: Renilla luciferase human codon-optimized
   1872..2664    +  CDS            NeoR/KanR (fragment): aminoglycoside phosphotransferase from Tn5; aph(3')-II (or nptII); confers resistance to neomycin, kanamycin, and G418 (Geneticin®)
   2728..2776    +  polyA_signal   poly(A) signal: synthetic polyadenylation signal
   2797..2889    -  CDS            tnpA (fragment): TN5P_ECOLX - Also known as tnp. Experimental evidence at protein level: Swiss-Prot protein existence level 1. Mediates transposition of transposon Tn5 by a 'cut and paste' mechanism. First, the monomeric transposase binds the 19 bp inverted DNA repeats flanking the transposon. Then, dimerization of the DNA- bound transposase creates a synaptic DNA complex. After nicking of the first DNA strand, excision of the transposon proceeds through a series of intermediates. The transposase then mediates the insertion of the transposon at a new site by strand transfer. The activity of the wild- type tran
   2932..3036    +  promoter       AmpR promoter: bla
   3037..3897    +  CDS            AmpR: β-lactamase; bla; confers resistance to ampicillin, carbenicillin, and related antibiotics
   4055..4643    -  rep_origin     ori: high-copy-number ColE1/pMB1/pBR322/pUC origin of replication
   4759..5042    +  misc_feature   cer region: ColE1-derived recombination site that helps to maintain plasmids as monomers
   5099..5598    +  promoter       PGK promoter: mouse phosphoglycerate kinase 1 promoter
   5645..7297    +  CDS            luciferase: firefly luciferase synthetic luc2 version of the luciferase gene
   8120..10      +  misc_feature   MCS (fragment) (across the origin): pUC18/19 multiple cloning site
>Addgene plasmid #207127 | pmirGLO-3'UTR mouse Tnf | addgene full sequence | sequence record 416501 | Addgene NGS Result
CATGCAAGCTGATCCGGCTGCTAACAAAGCCCGAAAGGAAGCTGAGTTGGCTGCTGCCACCGCTGAGCAA
TAACTAGCATAACCCCTTGGGGCGGCCGCTTCGAGCAGACATGATAAGATACATTGATGAGTTTGGACAA
ACCACAACTAGAATGCAGTGAAAAAAATGCTTTATTTGTGAAATTTGTGATGCTATTGCTTTATTTGTAA
CCATTATAAGCTGCAATAAACAAGTTAACAACAACAATTGCATTCATTTTATGTTTCAGGTTCAGGGGGA
GATGTGGGAGGTTTTTTTAAGCAAGTAAAACCTCTACAAATGTGGTAAAATCGAATTTTAACAAAATATT
AACGCTTACAATTTCCTGATGCGGTATTTTCTCCTTACGCATCTGTGCGGTATTTCACACCGCATACGCG
GATCTGCGCAGCACCATGGCCTGAAATAACCTCTGAAAGAGGAACTTGGTTAGGTACCTTCTGAGGCGGA
AAGAACCAGCTGTGGAATGTGTGTCAGTTAGGGTGTGGAAAGTCCCCAGGCTCCCCAGCAGGCAGAAGTA
TGCAAAGCATGCATCTCAATTAGTCAGCAACCAGGTGTGGAAAGTCCCCAGGCTCCCCAGCAGGCAGAAG
TATGCAAAGCATGCATCTCAATTAGTCAGCAACCATAGTCCCGCCCCTAACTCCGCCCATCCCGCCCCTA
ACTCCGCCCAGTTCCGCCCATTCTCCGCCCCATGGCTGACTAATTTTTTTTATTTATGCAGAGGCCGAGG
CCGCCTCGGCCTCTGAGCTATTCCAGAAGTAGTGAGGAGGCTTTTTTGGAGGCCTAGGCTTTTGCAAAAA
GCTTGATTCTTCTGACACAACAGTCTCGAACCAAAGGCTGGAGCCACCATGGCTTCCAAGGTGTACGACC
CCGAGCAACGCAAACGCATGATCACTGGGCCTCAGTGGTGGGCTCGCTGCAAGCAAATGAACGTGCTGGA
CTCCTTCATCAACTACTATGATTCCGAGAAGCACGCCGAGAACGCCGTGATTTTTCTGCATGGTAACGCT
GCCTCCAGCTACCTGTGGAGGCACGTCGTGCCTCACATCGAGCCCGTGGCTAGATGCATCATCCCTGATC
TGATCGGAATGGGTAAGTCCGGCAAGAGCGGGAATGGCTCATATCGCCTCCTGGATCACTACAAGTACCT
CACCGCTTGGTTCGAGCTGCTGAACCTTCCAAAGAAAATCATCTTTGTGGGCCACGACTGGGGGGCTTGT
CTGGCCTTTCACTACTCCTACGAGCACCAAGACAAGATCAAGGCCATCGTCCATGCTGAGAGTGTCGTGG
ACGTGATCGAGTCCTGGGACGAGTGGCCTGACATCGAGGAGGATATCGCCCTGATCAAGAGCGAAGAGGG
CGAGAAAATGGTGCTTGAGAATAACTTCTTCGTCGAGACCATGCTCCCAAGCAAGATCATGCGGAAACTG
GAGCCTGAGGAGTTCGCTGCCTACCTGGAGCCATTCAAGGAGAAGGGCGAGGTTAGACGGCCTACCCTCT
CCTGGCCTCGCGAGATCCCTCTCGTTAAGGGAGGCAAGCCCGACGTCGTCCAGATTGTCCGCAACTACAA
CGCCTACCTTCGGGCCAGCGACGATCTGCCTAAGATGTTCATCGAGTCCGACCCTGGGTTCTTTTCCAAC
GCTATTGTCGAGGGAGCTAAGAAGTTCCCTAACACCGAGTTCGTGAAGGTGAAGGGCCTCCACTTCAGCC
AGGAGGACGCTCCAGATGAAATGGGTAAGTACATCAAGAGCTTCGTGGAGCGCGTGCTGAAGAACGAGCA
GACCGGTGGTGGGAGCGGAGGTGGCGGATCAGGTGGCGGAGGCTCCGGAGGGATTGAACAAGATGGATTG
CACGCAGGTTCTCCGGCCGCTTGGGTGGAGAGGCTATTCGGCTATGACTGGGCACAACAGACAATCGGCT
GCTCTGATGCCGCCGTGTTCCGGCTGTCAGCGCAGGGGCGCCCGGTTCTTTTTGTCAAGACCGACCTGTC
CGGTGCCCTGAATGAACTGCAGGACGAGGCAGCGCGGCTATCGTGGCTGGCCACGACGGGCGTTCCTTGC
GCAGCTGTGCTCGACGTTGTCACTGAAGCGGGAAGGGACTGGCTGCTATTGGGCGAAGTGCCGGGGCAGG
ATCTCCTGTCATCTCACCTTGCTCCTGCCGAGAAAGTATCCATCATGGCTGATGCAATGCGGCGGCTGCA
TACGCTTGATCCGGCTACCTGCCCATTCGACCACCAAGCGAAACATCGCATCGAGCGAGCACGTACTCGG
ATGGAAGCCGGTCTTGTCGATCAGGATGATCTGGACGAAGAGCATCAGGGGCTCGCGCCAGCCGAACTGT
TCGCCAGGCTCAAGGCGCGCATGCCCGACGGCGAGGATCTCGTCGTGACCCATGGCGATGCCTGCTTGCC
GAATATCATGGTGGAAAATGGCCGCTTTTCTGGATTCATCGACTGTGGCCGGCTGGGTGTGGCGGACCGC
TATCAGGACATAGCGTTGGCTACCCGTGATATTGCTGAAGAGCTTGGCGGCGAATGGGCTGACCGCTTCC
TCGTGCTTTACGGTATCGCCGCTCCCGATTCGCAGCGCATCGCCTTCTATCGCCTTCTTGACGAGTTCTT
CTGAGCGGGACTCTGGGGTTCGAAATGACCGACCAAGCGACGCCCAACCTGCCATCACGATGGCCGCAAT
AAAATATCTTTATTTTCATTACATCTGTGTGTTGGTTTTTTGTGTGAATCGATAGCGATAAGGATCCTCT
TTGCGCTTGCGTTTTCCCTTGTCCAGATAGCCCAGTAGCTGACATTCATCCGGGGTCAGCACCGTTTCTG
CGGACTGGCTTTCTACGTAATGGTTTCTTAGACGTCAGGTGGCACTTTTCGGGGAAATGTGCGCGGAACC
CCTATTTGTTTATTTTTCTAAATACATTCAAATATGTATCCGCTCATGAGACAATAACCCTGATAAATGC
TTCAATAATATTGAAAAAGGAAGAGTATGAGTATTCAACATTTCCGTGTCGCCCTTATTCCCTTTTTTGC
GGCATTTTGCCTTCCTGTTTTTGCTCACCCAGAAACGCTGGTGAAAGTAAAAGATGCTGAAGATCAGTTG
GGTGCACGAGTGGGTTACATCGAACTGGATCTCAACAGCGGTAAGATCCTTGAGAGTTTTCGCCCCGAAG
AACGTTTTCCAATGATGAGCACTTTCAAAGTTCTGCTATGTGGCGCGGTATTATCCCGTATTGACGCCGG
GCAAGAGCAACTCGGTCGCCGCATACACTATTCTCAGAATGACTTGGTTGAGTACTCACCAGTCACAGAA
AAGCATCTTACGGATGGCATGACAGTAAGAGAATTATGCAGTGCTGCCATAACCATGAGTGATAACACTG
CGGCCAACTTACTTCTGACAACTATCGGAGGACCGAAGGAGCTAACCGCTTTTTTGCACAACATGGGGGA
TCATGTAACTCGCCTTGATCGTTGGGAACCGGAGCTGAATGAAGCCATACCAAACGACGAGCGTGACACC
ACGATGCCTGTAGCAATGGCAACAACGTTGCGCAAACTATTAACTGGCGAACTACTTACTCTAGCTTCCC
GGCAACAATTAATAGACTGGATGGAGGCGGATAAAGTTGCAGGACCACTTCTGCGCTCGGCCCTTCCGGC
TGGCTGGTTTATTGCTGATAAATCTGGAGCCGGTGAGCGTGGGTCTCGCGGTATCATTGCAGCACTGGGG
CCAGATGGTAAGCCCTCCCGTATCGTAGTTATCTACACGACGGGGAGTCAGGCAACTATGGATGAACGAA
ATAGACAGATCGCTGAGATAGGTGCCTCACTGATTAAGCATTGGTAATTCGAAATGACCGACCAAGCGAC
GCCCAACCGGTATCAGCTCACTCAAAGGCGGTAATACGGTTATCCACAGAATCAGGGGATAACGCAGGAA
AGAACATGTGAGCAAAAGGCCAGCAAAAGGCCAGGAACCGTAAAAAGGCCGCGTTGCTGGCGTTTTTCCA
TAGGCTCCGCCCCCCTGACGAGCATCACAAAAATCGACGCTCAAGTCAGAGGTGGCGAAACCCGACAGGA
CTATAAAGATACCAGGCGTTTCCCCCTGGAAGCTCCCTCGTGCGCTCTCCTGTTCCGACCCTGCCGCTTA
CCGGATACCTGTCCGCCTTTCTCCCTTCGGGAAGCGTGGCGCTTTCTCATAGCTCACGCTGTAGGTATCT
CAGTTCGGTGTAGGTCGTTCGCTCCAAGCTGGGCTGTGTGCACGAACCCCCCGTTCAGCCCGACCGCTGC
GCCTTATCCGGTAACTATCGTCTTGAGTCCAACCCGGTAAGACACGACTTATCGCCACTGGCAGCAGCCA
CTGGTAACAGGATTAGCAGAGCGAGGTATGTAGGCGGTGCTACAGAGTTCTTGAAGTGGTGGCCTAACTA
CGGCTACACTAGAAGGACAGTATTTGGTATCTGCGCTCTGCTGAAGCCAGTTACCTTCGGAAAAAGAGTT
GGTAGCTCTTGATCCGGCAAACAAACCACCGCTGGTAGCGGTGGTTTTTTTGTTTGCAAGCAGCAGATTA
CGCGCAGAAAAAAAGGATTTCAAGAAGATCCTTTGATCTTTTCTACGGGGTCTGACGCTCAGTGGAACGA
AAACTCACGTTAAGGGATTTTGGTCATGAGATTATCAAAAAGGATCTTCACCTAGATCCTTTTATAGTCC
GGAAATACAGGAACGCACGCTGGATGGCCCTTCGCTGGGATGGTGAAACCATGAAAAATGGCAGCTTCAG
TGGATTAAGTGGGGGTAATGTGGCCTGTACCCTCTGGTTGCATAGGTATTCATACGGTTAAAATTTATCA
GGCGCGATTGCGGCAGTTTTTCGGGTGGTTTGTTGCCATTTTTACCTGTCTGCTGCCGTGATCGCGCTGA
ACGCGTTTTAGCGGTGCGTACAATTAAGGGATTATGGTAAATCCACTTACTGTCTGCCCTCGTAGCCATC
GAGATAAACCGCAGTACTCCGGCCACGATGCGTCCGGCGTAGAGGATCGAGATCTACCGGGTAGGGGAGG
CGCTTTTCCCAAGGCAGTCTGGAGCATGCGCTTTAGCAGCCCCGCTGGGCACTTGGCGCTACACAAGTGG
CCTCTGGCCTCGCACACATTCCACATCCACCGGTAGGCGCCAACCGGCTCCGTTCTTTGGTGGCCCCTTC
GCGCCACCTTCTACTCCTCCCCTAGTCAGGAAGTTCCCCCCCGCCCCGCAGCTCGCGTCGTGCAGGACGT
GACAAATGGAAGTAGCACGTCTCACTAGTCTCGTGCAGATGGACAGCACCGCTGAGCAATGGAAGCGGGT
AGGCCTTTGGGGCAGCGGCCAATAGCAGCTTTGCTCCTTCGCTTTCTGGGCTCAGAGGCTGGGAAGGGGT
GGGTCCGGGGGCGGGCTCAGGGGCGGGCTCAGGGGCGGGGCGGGCGCCCGAAGGTCCTCCGGAGGCCCGG
CATTCTGCACGCTTCAAAAGCGCACGTCTGCCGCGCTGTTCTCCTCTTCCTCATCTCCGGGCCTTTCGAC
CTGCAGCCCAAGCTTGGCAATCCGGTACTGTTGGTAAAGCCACCATGGAAGATGCCAAAAACATTAAGAA
GGGCCCAGCGCCATTCTACCCACTCGAAGACGGGACCGCCGGCGAGCAGCTGCACAAAGCCATGAAGCGC
TACGCCCTGGTGCCCGGCACCATCGCCTTTACCGACGCACATATCGAGGTGGACATTACCTACGCCGAGT
ACTTCGAGATGAGCGTTCGGCTGGCAGAAGCTATGAAGCGCTATGGGCTGAATACAAACCATCGGATCGT
GGTGTGCAGCGAGAATAGCTTGCAGTTCTTCATGCCCGTGTTGGGTGCCCTGTTCATCGGTGTGGCTGTG
GCCCCAGCTAACGACATCTACAACGAGCGCGAGCTGCTGAACAGCATGGGCATCAGCCAGCCCACCGTCG
TATTCGTGAGCAAGAAAGGGCTGCAAAAGATCCTCAACGTGCAAAAGAAGCTACCGATCATACAAAAGAT
CATCATCATGGATAGCAAGACCGACTACCAGGGCTTCCAAAGCATGTACACCTTCGTGACTTCCCATTTG
CCACCCGGCTTCAACGAGTACGACTTCGTGCCCGAGAGCTTCGACCGGGACAAAACCATCGCCCTGATCA
TGAACAGTAGTGGCAGTACCGGATTGCCCAAGGGCGTAGCCCTACCGCACCGCACCGCTTGTGTCCGATT
CAGTCATGCCCGCGACCCCATCTTCGGCAACCAGATCATCCCCGACACCGCTATCCTCAGCGTGGTGCCA
TTTCACCACGGCTTCGGCATGTTCACCACGCTGGGCTACTTGATCTGCGGCTTTCGGGTCGTGCTCATGT
ACCGCTTCGAGGAGGAGCTATTCTTGCGCAGCTTGCAAGACTATAAGATTCAATCTGCCCTGCTGGTGCC
CACACTATTTAGCTTCTTCGCTAAGAGCACTCTCATCGACAAGTACGACCTAAGCAACTTGCACGAGATC
GCCAGCGGCGGGGCGCCGCTCAGCAAGGAGGTAGGTGAGGCCGTGGCCAAACGCTTCCACCTACCAGGCA
TCCGCCAGGGCTACGGCCTGACAGAAACAACCAGCGCCATTCTGATCACCCCCGAAGGGGACGACAAGCC
TGGCGCAGTAGGCAAGGTGGTGCCCTTCTTCGAGGCTAAGGTGGTGGACTTGGACACCGGTAAGACACTG
GGTGTGAACCAGCGCGGCGAGCTGTGCGTCCGTGGCCCCATGATCATGAGCGGCTACGTTAACAACCCCG
AGGCTACAAACGCTCTCATCGACAAGGACGGCTGGCTGCACAGCGGCGACATCGCCTACTGGGACGAGGA
CGAGCACTTCTTCATCGTGGACCGGCTGAAGAGCCTGATCAAATACAAGGGCTACCAGGTAGCCCCAGCC
GAACTGGAGAGCATCCTGCTGCAACACCCCAACATCTTCGACGCCGGGGTCGCCGGCCTGCCCGACGACG
ATGCCGGCGAGCTGCCCGCCGCAGTCGTCGTGCTGGAACACGGTAAAACCATGACCGAGAAGGAGATCGT
GGACTATGTGGCCAGCCAGGTTACAACCGCCAAGAAGCTGCGCGGTGGTGTTGTGTTCGTGGACGAGGTG
CCTAAAGGACTGACCGGCAAGTTGGACGCCCGCAAGATCCGCGAGATTCTCATTAAGGCCAAGAAGGGCG
GCAAGATCGCCGTGTAATTCTAGTTGTTTAAACGAGCTCGCTAGCGAATTCCCCGGGCTCGAGAGGGAAT
GGGTGTTCATCCATTCTCTACCCAGCCCCCACTCTGACCCCTTTACTCTGACCCCTTTATTGTCTACTCC
TCAGAGCCCCCAGTCTGTATCCTTCTAACTTAGAAAGGGGATTATGGCTCAGGGTCCAACTCTGTGCTCA
GAGCTTTCAACAACTACTCAGAAACACAAGATGCTGGGACAGTGACCTGGACTGTGGGCCTCTCATGCAC
CACCATCAAGGACTCAAATGGGCTTTCCGAATTCACTGGAGCCTCGAATGTCCATTCCTGAGTTCTGCAA
AGGGAGAGTGGTCAGGTTGCCTCTGTCTCAGAATGAGGCTGGATAAGATCTCAGGCCTTCCTACCTTCAG
ACCTTTCCAGATTCTTCCCTGAGGTGCAATGCACAGCCTTCCTCACAGAGCCAGCCCCCCTCTATTTATA
TTTGCACTTATTATTTATTATTTATTTATTATTTATTTATTTGCTTATGAATGTATTTATTTGGAAGGCC
GGGGTGTCCTGGAGGACCCAGTGTGGGAAGCTGTCTTCAGACAGACATGTTTTCTGTGAAAACGGAGCTG
AGCTGTCCCCACCTGGCCTCTCTACCTTGTTGCCTCCTCTTTTGCTTATGTTTAAAACAAAATATTTATC
TAACCCAATTGTCTTAATAACGCTGATTTGGTGACCAGGCTGTCGCTACATCACTGAACCTCTGCTCCCC
ACGGGAGCCGTGACTGTAATCGCCCTACGGGTCATTGAGAGAAATAAAGATCGCTTGGAAAAGAAATGTG
AGTCGACCTGCAGG
